>Addgene plasmid #169781 | pGRNA4 | addgene full sequence | sequence record 337783 | Addgene NGS Result
CAGGAAACAGCTATGACCATGATTACGCCAAGCTTCACCTGCGAAGGAAGAACAAAGCACCAGTGGTCTA
GTGGTAGAATAGTACCCTGCCACGGTACAGACCCGGGTTCGATTCCCGGCTGGTGCAAGAGACCTCCGGA
GTGGTCTCAGTTTTAGAGCTAGAAATAGCAAGTTAAAATAAGGCTAGTCCGTTATCAACTTGAAAAAGTG
GCACCGAGTCGGTGCAGCTAGCTGCAGGTGCTCGAGGGGCCCGTTATCGGGGAAGAAGTGGCTGATCTCA
GCCACCGCGAAAATGACATCAAAAACGCCATTAACCTGATGTTCTGGGGAATATAAATGTCAGGCATGAG
ATTATCAAAAAGGATCTTCACCTAGATCCTTTTCACGTAGAAAGCCAGTCCGCAGAAACGGTGCTGACCC
CGGATGAATGTCAGCTACTGGGCTATCTGGACAAGGGAAAACGCAAGCGCAAAGAGAAAGCAGGTAGCTT
GCAGTGGGCTTACATGGCGATAGCTAGACTGGGCGGTTTTATGGACAGCAAGCGAACCGGAATTGCCAGC
TGGGGCGCCCTCTGGTAAGGTTGGGAAGCCCTGCAAAGTAAACTGGATGGCTTTCTTGCCGCCAAGGATC
TGATGGCGCAGGGGATCAAGCTCTGATCAAGAGACAGGATGAGGATCGTTTCGCATGATTGAACAAGATG
GATTGCACGCAGGTTCTCCGGCCGCTTGGGTGGAGAGGCTATTCGGCTATGACTGGGCACAACAGACAAT
CGGCTGCTCTGATGCCGCCGTGTTCCGGCTGTCAGCGCAGGGGCGCCCGGTTCTTTTTGTCAAGACCGAC
CTGTCCGGTGCCCTGAATGAACTGCAAGACGAGGCAGCGCGGCTATCGTGGCTGGCCACGACGGGCGTTC
CTTGCGCAGCTGTGCTCGACGTTGTCACTGAAGCGGGAAGGGACTGGCTGCTATTGGGCGAAGTGCCGGG
GCAGGATCTCCTGTCATCTCACCTTGCTCCTGCCGAGAAAGTATCCATCATGGCTGATGCAATGCGGCGG
CTGCATACGCTTGATCCGGCTACCTGCCCATTCGACCACCAAGCGAAACATCGCATCGAGCGAGCACGTA
CTCGGATGGAAGCCGGTCTTGTCGATCAGGATGATCTGGACGAAGAGCATCAGGGGCTCGCGCCAGCCGA
ACTGTTCGCCAGGCTCAAGGCGAGCATGCCCGACGGCGAGGATCTCGTCGTGACCCATGGCGATGCCTGC
TTGCCGAATATCATGGTGGAAAATGGCCGCTTTTCTGGATTCATCGACTGTGGCCGGCTGGGTGTGGCGG
ACCGCTATCAGGACATAGCGTTGGCTACCCGTGATATTGCTGAAGAGCTTGGCGGCGAATGGGCTGACCG
CTTCCTCGTGCTTTACGGTATCGCCGCTCCCGATTCGCAGCGCATCGCCTTCTATCGCCTTCTTGACGAG
TTCTTCTGAATTGAAAAAGGAAGAGTATGAGTATTCAACATTTCCGTGTCGCCCTTATTCCCTTTTTTGC
GGCATTTTGCCTTCCTGTTTTTGCTCACCCAGAAACGCTGGTGAAAGTAAAAGATGCTGAAGATCAGTTG
GGTGCACGAGTGGGTTACATCGAACTGGATCTCAACAGCGGTAAGATCCTTGAGAGTTTTCGCCCCGAAG
AACGTTTTCCAATGATGAGCACTTTTAAAGTTCTGCTATGTGGCGCGGTATTATCCCGTATTGACGCCGG
GCAAGAGCAACTCGGTCGCCGCATACACTATTCTCAGAATGACTTGGTTGAGTACTCACCAGTCACAGAA
AAGCATCTTACGGATGGCATGACAGTAAGAGAATTATGCAGTGCTGCCATAACCATGAGTGATAACACTG
CGGCCAACTTACTTCTGACAACGATCGGAGGACCGAAGGAGCTAACCGCTTTTTTGCACAACATGGGGGA
TCATGTAACTCGCCTTGATCGTTGGGAACCGGAGCTGAATGAAGCCATACCAAACGACGAGCGTGACACC
ACGATGCCTGTAGCAATGGCAACAACGTTGCGCAAACTATTAACTGGCGAACTACTTACTCTAGCTTCCC
GGCAACAATTAATAGACTGGATGGAGGCGGATAAAGTTGCAGGACCACTTCTGCGCTCGGCCCTTCCGGC
TGGCTGGTTTATTGCTGATAAATCTGGAGCCGGTGAGCGTGGTTCGCGCGGTATCATTGCAGCACTGGGG
CCAGATGGTAAGCCCTCCCGTATCGTAGTTATCTACACGACGGGGAGCCAGGCAACTATGGATGAACGAA
ATAGACAGATCGCTGAGATAGGTGCCTCACTGATTAAGCATTGGTAACTGTCAGACCAAGTTTACTCATA
TATACTTTAGATTGATTTAAAACTTCATTTTTAATTTAAAAGGATCTAGGTGAAGATCCTTTTTGATAAT
CTCATGACCAAAATCCCTTAACGTGAGTTTTCGTTCCACTGAGCGTCAGACCCCGTAGAAAAGATCAAAG
GATCTTCTTGAGATCCTTTTTTTCTGCGCGTAATCTGCTGCTTGCAAACAAAAAAACCACCGCTACCAGC
GGTGGTTTGTTTGCCGGATCAAGAGCTACCAACTCTTTTTCCGAAGGTAACTGGCTTCAGCAGAGCGCAG
ATACCAAATACTGTTCTTCTAGTGTAGCCGTAGTTAGGCCACCACTTCAAGAACTCTGTAGCACCGCCTA
CATACCTCGCTCTGCTAATCCTGTTACCAGTGGCTGCTGCCAGTGGCGATAAGTCGTGTCTTACCGGGTT
GGATTCAAGACGATAGTTACCGGATAAGGCGCAGCGGTCGGGCTGAACGGGGGGTTCGTGCACACAGCCC
AGCTTGGAGCGAACGACCTACACCGAACTGAGATACCTACAGCGTGAGCTATGAGAAAGCGCCACGCTTC
CCGAAGGGAGAAAGGCGGACAGGTATCCGGTAAGCGGCAGGGTCGGAACAGGAGAGCGCACGAGGGAGCT
TCCAGGGGGAAACGCCTGGTATCTTTATAGTCCTGTCGGGTTTCGCCACCTCTGACTTGAGCGTCGATTT
TTGTGATGCTCGTCAGGGGGGCGGAGCCTATGGAAAAACGCCAGCAACGCGGCCTTTTTACGGTTCCTGG
CCTTTTGCTGGCCTTTTGCTCACATGTTCTTTCCTGCGTTATCCCCTGATTCTGTGGATAACCGTATTAC
CGCCTTTGAGTGAGCTGATACCGCTCGCCGCAGCCGAACGACCGAGCGCAGCGAATCAGTGAGCGAGGAA
GCGGAAGAGCGCCCAATACGCAAACCGCCTCTCCCCGCGCGTTGGCCGATTCATTAATGCAGCTGGCACG
ACAGGTTTCCCGACTGGAAAGCGGGCAGTGAGCGCAACGCAATTAATGTGAGTTAGCTCACTCATTAGGC
ACCCCAGGCTTTACACTTTATGCTTCCGGCTCGTATGTTGTGTGGAATTGTGAGCGGATAACAATTTCAC
A
Features (pLannotate 1.2.2; 12 found; start..end, strand, type, name):
     56..126     +  ncRNA          tRNA: Accession: RF00005 - tRNA
    150..225     +  misc_RNA       gRNA scaffold: guide RNA scaffold for the Streptococcus pyogenes CRISPR/Cas9 system
    251..336     +  CDS            ccdB (fragment): CcdB, a bacterial toxin that poisons DNA gyrase; ccdB; Plasmids containing the ccdB gene cannot be propagated in standard E. coli strains.
    384..653     +  CDS            tnpA (fragment): TN5P_ECOLX - Also known as tnp. Experimental evidence at protein level: Swiss-Prot protein existence level 1. Mediates transposition of transposon Tn5 by a 'cut and paste' mechanism. First, the monomeric transposase binds the 19 bp inverted DNA repeats flanking the transposon. Then, dimerization of the DNA- bound transposase creates a synaptic DNA complex. After nicking of the first DNA strand, excision of the transposon proceeds through a series of intermediates. The transposase then mediates the insertion of the transposon at a new site by strand transfer. The activity of the wild- type tran
    685..1479    +  CDS            NeoR/KanR: aminoglycoside phosphotransferase from Tn5; aph(3')-II (or nptII); confers resistance to neomycin, kanamycin, and G418 (Geneticin®)
   1480..1496    +  promoter       AmpR promoter (fragment): bla
   1497..2357    +  CDS            AmpR: β-lactamase; bla; confers resistance to ampicillin, carbenicillin, and related antibiotics
   2528..3116    +  rep_origin     ori: high-copy-number ColE1/pMB1/pBR322/pUC origin of replication
   3299..3391    +  CDS            lacI (fragment): lac repressor; lacI; The lac repressor binds to the lac operator to inhibit transcription in E. coli. This inhibition can be relieved by adding lactose or isopropyl-β-D-thiogalactopyranoside (IPTG).
   3404..3425    +  protein_bind   CAP binding site: CAP binding activates transcription in the presence of cAMP. E. coli catabolite activator protein
   3440..3470    +  promoter       lac promoter: promoter for the E. coli lac operon
   3478..3494    +  protein_bind   lac operator: The lac repressor binds to the lac operator to inhibit transcription in E. coli. This inhibition can be relieved by adding lactose or isopropyl-β-D-thiogalactopyranoside (IPTG). lac repressor encoded by lacI
