[The description below was written by a language model from this plasmid's Addgene catalogue record and pLannotate feature annotations shown in this document.]
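Description:
pGRNA4 is a small (about 3.5 kb) empty-backbone cloning plasmid built on the commercial All in One vector and intended to receive a single guide RNA sequence by restriction-enzyme cloning. It comes from a multiplex guide RNA expression system developed for plant genome engineering. The plasmid is maintained in standard E. coli at high copy through a ColE1/pUC-type origin. The catalogue lists kanamycin as the selection, consistent with the annotated Tn5-derived NeoR/KanR (aminoglycoside phosphotransferase) gene. The feature table also shows an intact β-lactamase (AmpR) coding sequence immediately downstream, although ampicillin is not listed as a selection in the record.

The functional payload is a tRNA element followed closely by the Streptococcus pyogenes Cas9 guide RNA scaffold, with a short gap between them that is the likely position for the spacer, though the record does not specify the cloning site or enzymes. In tRNA–gRNA architectures, endogenous tRNA-processing enzymes cleave the flanking tRNAs to release individual guides from a longer transcript, which allows several such units to be chained together. The plasmid's numbering suggests it is one of a series of unit modules, but the record does not spell out the assembly scheme. No plant promoter, terminator or Cas9 gene is annotated, so the tRNA–gRNA unit presumably must be transferred into a separate expression vector for use in plants. The remaining features are backbone remnants: lac promoter, operator and CAP site upstream of the cloning region, and fragments of lacI, the Tn5 transposase and ccdB. The ccdB piece is only a short fragment, consistent with growth in an ordinary strain.
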