Addgene plasmid #169781: pGRNA4
Purpose: (Empty Backbone) Insert one gRNA
Depositing lab: Sang-Gyu Kim. Depositing organization: Korea Advanced Institute of Science and Technology. Publication: A multiplex guide RNA expression system and its efficacy for plant genome engineering. Oh Y, Lee B, Kim H, Kim SG. Plant Methods. 2020 Mar 12;16:37. doi: 10.1186/s13007-020-00580-x. eCollection 2020. PubMed 32190101.
Backbone
  Vector backbone: All in One™ vector
  Backbone manufacturer: BIOFACT
  Vector type: Unspecified
Growth in bacteria
  Bacterial resistance: Kanamycin, 50 μg/mL
  Growth temperature: 37°C
  Growth strain: DH5alpha
  Copy number: High Copy
Gene/Insert
  Cloning method: Restriction Enzyme
Terms and licenses: Academic/Nonprofit Terms; Industry Terms: Not Available to Industry
How to cite: pGRNA4 was a gift from Sang-Gyu Kim (Addgene plasmid # 169781 ; http://n2t.net/addgene:169781 ; RRID:Addgene_169781)
